Addgene plasmid #105984: PCDNA3-TADA1-HFD(140-230)
Purpose: transient express TADA1-HFD fragment in HEK 293T cells
Depositing lab: Christopher Vakoc. Depositing organization: Cold Spring Harbor Laboratory. Publication: A TFIID-SAGA Perturbation that Targets MYB and Suppresses Acute Myeloid Leukemia. Xu Y, Milazzo JP, Somerville TDD, Tarumoto Y, Huang YH, Ostrander EL, Wilkinson JE, Challen GA, Vakoc CR. Cancer Cell. 2018 Jan 8;33(1):13-28.e8. doi: 10.1016/j.ccell.2017.12.002. PubMed 29316427.
Backbone
  Vector backbone: pcDNA3.1
  Vector type: Mammalian Expression
Growth in bacteria
  Bacterial resistance: Ampicillin, 100 μg/mL
  Growth temperature: 37°C
  Growth strain: DH5alpha
  Copy number: Unknown
Gene/Insert
  Gene/Insert name: TADA1-HFD (140-230)
  Species: M. musculus (mouse)
  Entrez Gene: Tada1 (a.k.a. 2900026B15Rik, D1Ertd251e, Staf42, Tada1l)
  Promoter: CMV
  Cloning method: Ligation Independent Cloning
  Sequencing primers: 5′ cgcaaatgggcggtaggcgtg; 3′ TAGAAGGCACAGTCGAGG
Terms and licenses: Academic/Nonprofit Terms; Industry Terms: Not Available to Industry
How to cite: PCDNA3-TADA1-HFD(140-230) was a gift from Christopher Vakoc (Addgene plasmid # 105984 ; http://n2t.net/addgene:105984 ; RRID:Addgene_105984)
