[The description below was written by a language model from this plasmid's Addgene catalogue record and pLannotate feature annotations shown in this document.]
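Description:
PCDNA3-TADA1-HFD(140-230) is a mammalian expression plasmid of about 5.7 kb built on the pcDNA3.1 backbone for transient expression of a fragment of TADA1 in HEK 293T cells. It is propagated in E. coli through a high-copy ColE1/pUC-type origin and selected with ampicillin via the β-lactamase gene and its own promoter. An f1 origin is also present, which allows single-stranded DNA production. For mammalian cells the backbone carries a neomycin phosphotransferase gene driven by the SV40 enhancer/early promoter and terminated by an SV40 polyadenylation signal. This cassette could support G418 selection, although the stated use is transient.

The payload is a 273 bp open reading frame, consistent with the 91 residues (140–230) named in the title, where "HFD" presumably denotes the histone-fold domain of this SAGA complex subunit. It sits downstream of the human CMV immediate-early enhancer and promoter and upstream of the bovine growth hormone polyadenylation signal. T7 and SP6 phage promoters flank the cloning site. The catalogue lists the insert as mouse Tada1, whereas the automated annotation matched it to the human TADA1 protein entry. This probably reflects close sequence conservation rather than a true discrepancy, but the record does not resolve it. No epitope tag or reporter is annotated. About 60 bp lie between the T7 promoter and the annotated coding fragment, and their content is not described. Short hits to an HIV-1 LTR, ble, lacI and lac promoter elements are fragments typical of backbone remnants. The depositor and sequencing-verified records differ by a single nucleotide in length and carry the same features. The associated publication concerns TFIID–SAGA perturbation and MYB in acute myeloid leukemia.
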