Features (pLannotate 1.2.2; 21 found; start..end, strand, type, name):
     36..80      -  misc_feature   bom (fragment): basis of mobility region from pBR322
    235..614     +  enhancer       CMV enhancer: human cytomegalovirus immediate early enhancer
    615..818     +  promoter       CMV promoter: human cytomegalovirus (CMV) immediate early promoter
    814..847     +  LTR            5' LTR (truncated) (fragment): truncated 5' long terminal repeat (LTR) from HIV-1
    863..881     +  promoter       T7 promoter: promoter for bacteriophage T7 RNA polymerase
    946..1218    +  CDS            TADA1 (fragment): TADA1_HUMAN - Also known as TADA1L. Experimental evidence at protein level: Swiss-Prot protein existence level 1. Probably involved in transcriptional regulation. From Homo sapiens (Human).
   1249..1267    -  promoter       SP6 promoter: promoter for bacteriophage SP6 RNA polymerase
   1293..1517    +  polyA_signal   bGH poly(A) signal: bovine growth hormone polyadenylation signal
   1521..1542    +  promoter       SV40 promoter (fragment): SV40 enhancer and early promoter
   1563..1991    +  rep_origin     f1 ori (sequence partly withheld): f1 bacteriophage origin of replication; arrow indicates direction of (+) strand synthesis
   2005..2335    +  promoter       SV40 promoter: SV40 enhancer and early promoter
   2402..3193    +  CDS            neo: KKA2_KLEPN - Also known as kan, nptII. Experimental evidence at protein level: Swiss-Prot protein existence level 1. Resistance to kanamycin, neomycin, paromomycin, ribostamycin, butirosin and gentamicin B. From Klebsiella pneumoniae.
   3217..3375    +  CDS            ble (fragment): BLE_KLEPN - Experimental evidence at protein level: Swiss-Prot protein existence level 1. Binding protein with a strong affinity to the bleomycin family of antibiotics. Binds to CL990; an antimitotic-antibiotic compound. From Klebsiella pneumoniae.
   3370..3491    +  polyA_signal   SV40 poly(A) signal: SV40 polyadenylation signal
   3564..3580    -  protein_bind   lac operator: The lac repressor binds to the lac operator to inhibit transcription in E. coli. This inhibition can be relieved by adding lactose or isopropyl-β-D-thiogalactopyranoside (IPTG). lac repressor encoded by lacI
   3588..3618    -  promoter       lac promoter: promoter for the E. coli lac operon
   3633..3654    -  protein_bind   CAP binding site: CAP binding activates transcription in the presence of cAMP. E. coli catabolite activator protein
   3667..3759    -  CDS            lacI (fragment): lac repressor; lacI; The lac repressor binds to the lac operator to inhibit transcription in E. coli. This inhibition can be relieved by adding lactose or isopropyl-β-D-thiogalactopyranoside (IPTG).
   3942..4530    -  rep_origin     ori: high-copy-number ColE1/pMB1/pBR322/pUC origin of replication
   4701..5561    -  CDS            AmpR: β-lactamase; bla; confers resistance to ampicillin, carbenicillin, and related antibiotics
   5562..5666    -  promoter       AmpR promoter: bla
>Addgene plasmid #105984 | PCDNA3-TADA1-HFD(140-230) | depositor full sequence | sequence record 200683 | PCDNA3-TADA1-HFD(140-230) sequence 5697 bps
GACGGATCGGGAGATCTCCCGATCCCCTATGGTCGACTCTCAGTACAATCTGCTCTGATGCCGCATAGTT
AAGCCAGTATCTGCTCCCTGCTTGTGTGTTGGAGGTCGCTGAGTAGTGCGCGAGCAAAATTTAAGCTACA
ACAAGGCAAGGCTTGACCGACAATTGCATGAAGAATCTGCTTAGGGTTAGGCGTTTTGCGCTGCTTCGCG
ATGTACGGGCCAGATATACGCGTTGACATTGATTATTGACTAGTTATTAATAGTAATCAATTACGGGGTC
ATTAGTTCATAGCCCATATATGGAGTTCCGCGTTACATAACTTACGGTAAATGGCCCGCCTGGCTGACCG
CCCAACGACCCCCGCCCATTGACGTCAATAATGACGTATGTTCCCATAGTAACGCCAATAGGGACTTTCC
ATTGACGTCAATGGGTGGACTATTTACGGTAAACTGCCCACTTGGCAGTACATCAAGTGTATCATATGCC
AAGTACGCCCCCTATTGACGTCAATGACGGTAAATGGCCCGCCTGGCATTATGCCCAGTACATGACCTTA
TGGGACTTTCCTACTTGGCAGTACATCTACGTATTAGTCATCGCTATTACCATGGTGATGCGGTTTTGGC
AGTACATCAATGGGCGTGGATAGCGGTTTGACTCACGGGGATTTCCAAGTCTCCACCCCATTGACGTCAA
TGGGAGTTTGTTTTGGCACCAAAATCAACGGGACTTTCCAAAATGTCGTAACAACTCCGCCCCATTGACG
CAAATGGGCGGTAGGCGTGTACGGTGGGAGGTCTATATAAGCAGAGCTCTCTGGCTAACTAGAGAACCCA
CTGCTTACTGGCTTATCGAAATTAATACGACTCACTATAGGGAGACCCAAGCTTGGTACCGAGCTCGGAT
CCGCCATGCCAAAGAAGAAGCGTAAGGTAGAATTCTCACACACCATGATGCTTCCCACGCGAGGCCAACT
TGAAGGGAGAATGATCGTGACTGCCTATGAGCACGGGCTGGACAATGTCACTGAGGAGGCCGTGTCTGCC
GTGGTCTATGCCGTGGAGAATCACCTCAAAGATATTCTGACCTCAGTTGTGTCGAGAAGGAAAGCTTACC
GGGTACGGGATGGTCATTTTAAATACGCCTTTGGGAGCAACGTGACGCCACAGCCATACCTGAAGAATAG
TGTGGTGGCTTACAACAACTTGGTTGAATGACTCGAGCATGCATCTAGAGGGCCCTATTCTATAGTGTCA
CCTAAATGCTAGAGCTCGCTGATCAGCCTCGACTGTGCCTTCTAGTTGCCAGCCATCTGTTGTTTGCCCC
TCCCCCGTGCCTTCCTTGACCCTGGAAGGTGCCACTCCCACTGTCCTTTCCTAATAAAATGAGGAAATTG
CATCGCATTGTCTGAGTAGGTGTCATTCTATTCTGGGGGGTGGGGTGGGGCAGGACAGCAAGGGGGAGGA
TTGGGAAGACAATAGCAGGCATGCTGGGGATGCGGTGGGCTCTATGGCTTCTGAGGCGGAAAGAACCAGC
TGGGGCTCTAGGGGGTATCCCC
[124 nt withheld, positions 1563-1686]
C
[32 nt withheld, positions 1688-1719]
CA
[57 nt withheld, positions 1722-1778]
A
[49 nt withheld, positions 1780-1828]
CCTTTGACGTTGGAGTCCACGTTCTTT
[37 nt withheld, positions 1856-1892]
ACCCTATCTCGGTCTATTCTTTTGATTTATAAGGGATTTTGGGGATTTCGGCCTATTGGTTAAAAAATGA
GCTGATTTAACAAAAATTTAACGCGAATTAATTCTGTGGAATGTGTGTCAGTTAGGGTGTGGAAAGTCCC
CAGGCTCCCCAGGCAGGCAGAAGTATGCAAAGCATGCATCTCAATTAGTCAGCAACCAGGTGTGGAAAGT
CCCCAGGCTCCCCAGCAGGCAGAAGTATGCAAAGCATGCATCTCAATTAGTCAGCAACCATAGTCCCGCC
CCTAACTCCGCCCATCCCGCCCCTAACTCCGCCCAGTTCCGCCCATTCTCCGCCCCATGGCTGACTAATT
TTTTTTATTTATGCAGAGGCCGAGGCCGCCTCTGCCTCTGAGCTATTCCAGAAGTAGTGAGGAGGCTTTT
TTGGAGGCCTAGGCTTTTGCAAAAAGCTCCCGGGAGCTTGTATATCCATTTTCGGATCTGATCAAGAGAC
AGGATGAGGATCGTTTCGCATGATTGAACAAGATGGATTGCACGCAGGTTCTCCGGCCGCTTGGGTGGAG
AGGCTATTCGGCTATGACTGGGCACAACAGACAATCGGCTGCTCTGATGCCGCCGTGTTCCGGCTGTCAG
CGCAGGGGCGCCCGGTTCTTTTTGTCAAGACCGACCTGTCCGGTGCCCTGAATGAACTGCAGGACGAGGC
AGCGCGGCTATCGTGGCTGGCCACGACGGGCGTTCCTTGCGCAGCTGTGCTCGACGTTGTCACTGAAGCG
GGAAGGGACTGGCTGCTATTGGGCGAAGTGCCGGGGCAGGATCTCCTGTCATCTCACCTTGCTCCTGCCG
AGAAAGTATCCATCATGGCTGATGCAATGCGGCGGCTGCATACGCTTGATCCGGCTACCTGCCCATTCGA
CCACCAAGCGAAACATCGCATCGAGCGAGCACGTACTCGGATGGAAGCCGGTCTTGTCGATCAGGATGAT
CTGGACGAAGAGCATCAGGGGCTCGCGCCAGCCGAACTGTTCGCCAGGCTCAAGGCGCGCATGCCCGACG
GCGAGGATCTCGTCGTGACCCATGGCGATGCCTGCTTGCCGAATATCATGGTGGAAAATGGCCGCTTTTC
TGGATTCATCGACTGTGGCCGGCTGGGTGTGGCGGACCGCTATCAGGACATAGCGTTGGCTACCCGTGAT
ATTGCTGAAGAGCTTGGCGGCGAATGGGCTGACCGCTTCCTCGTGCTTTACGGTATCGCCGCTCCCGATT
CGCAGCGCATCGCCTTCTATCGCCTTCTTGACGAGTTCTTCTGAGCGGGACTCTGGGGTTCGAAATGACC
GACCAAGCGACGCCCAACCTGCCATCACGAGATTTCGATTCCACCGCCGCCTTCTATGAAAGGTTGGGCT
TCGGAATCGTTTTCCGGGACGCCGGCTGGATGATCCTCCAGCGCGGGGATCTCATGCTGGAGTTCTTCGC
CCACCCCAACTTGTTTATTGCAGCTTATAATGGTTACAAATAAAGCAATAGCATCACAAATTTCACAAAT
AAAGCATTTTTTTCACTGCATTCTAGTTGTGGTTTGTCCAAACTCATCAATGTATCTTATCATGTCTGTA
TACCGTCGACCTCTAGCTAGAGCTTGGCGTAATCATGGTCATAGCTGTTTCCTGTGTGAAATTGTTATCC
GCTCACAATTCCACACAACATACGAGCCGGAAGCATAAAGTGTAAAGCCTGGGGTGCCTAATGAGTGAGC
TAACTCACATTAATTGCGTTGCGCTCACTGCCCGCTTTCCAGTCGGGAAACCTGTCGTGCCAGCTGCATT
AATGAATCGGCCAACGCGCGGGGAGAGGCGGTTTGCGTATTGGGCGCTCTTCCGCTTCCTCGCTCACTGA
CTCGCTGCGCTCGGTCGTTCGGCTGCGGCGAGCGGTATCAGCTCACTCAAAGGCGGTAATACGGTTATCC
ACAGAATCAGGGGATAACGCAGGAAAGAACATGTGAGCAAAAGGCCAGCAAAAGGCCAGGAACCGTAAAA
AGGCCGCGTTGCTGGCGTTTTTCCATAGGCTCCGCCCCCCTGACGAGCATCACAAAAATCGACGCTCAAG
TCAGAGGTGGCGAAACCCGACAGGACTATAAAGATACCAGGCGTTTCCCCCTGGAAGCTCCCTCGTGCGC
TCTCCTGTTCCGACCCTGCCGCTTACCGGATACCTGTCCGCCTTTCTCCCTTCGGGAAGCGTGGCGCTTT
CTCAATGCTCACGCTGTAGGTATCTCAGTTCGGTGTAGGTCGTTCGCTCCAAGCTGGGCTGTGTGCACGA
ACCCCCCGTTCAGCCCGACCGCTGCGCCTTATCCGGTAACTATCGTCTTGAGTCCAACCCGGTAAGACAC
GACTTATCGCCACTGGCAGCAGCCACTGGTAACAGGATTAGCAGAGCGAGGTATGTAGGCGGTGCTACAG
AGTTCTTGAAGTGGTGGCCTAACTACGGCTACACTAGAAGGACAGTATTTGGTATCTGCGCTCTGCTGAA
GCCAGTTACCTTCGGAAAAAGAGTTGGTAGCTCTTGATCCGGCAAACAAACCACCGCTGGTAGCGGTGGT
TTTTTTGTTTGCAAGCAGCAGATTACGCGCAGAAAAAAAGGATCTCAAGAAGATCCTTTGATCTTTTCTA
CGGGGTCTGACGCTCAGTGGAACGAAAACTCACGTTAAGGGATTTTGGTCATGAGATTATCAAAAAGGAT
CTTCACCTAGATCCTTTTAAATTAAAAATGAAGTTTTAAATCAATCTAAAGTATATATGAGTAAACTTGG
TCTGACAGTTACCAATGCTTAATCAGTGAGGCACCTATCTCAGCGATCTGTCTATTTCGTTCATCCATAG
TTGCCTGACTCCCCGTCGTGTAGATAACTACGATACGGGAGGGCTTACCATCTGGCCCCAGTGCTGCAAT
GATACCGCGAGACCCACGCTCACCGGCTCCAGATTTATCAGCAATAAACCAGCCAGCCGGAAGGGCCGAG
CGCAGAAGTGGTCCTGCAACTTTATCCGCCTCCATCCAGTCTATTAATTGTTGCCGGGAAGCTAGAGTAA
GTAGTTCGCCAGTTAATAGTTTGCGCAACGTTGTTGCCATTGCTACAGGCATCGTGGTGTCACGCTCGTC
GTTTGGTATGGCTTCATTCAGCTCCGGTTCCCAACGATCAAGGCGAGTTACATGATCCCCCATGTTGTGC
AAAAAAGCGGTTAGCTCCTTCGGTCCTCCGATCGTTGTCAGAAGTAAGTTGGCCGCAGTGTTATCACTCA
TGGTTATGGCAGCACTGCATAATTCTCTTACTGTCATGCCATCCGTAAGATGCTTTTCTGTGACTGGTGA
GTACTCAACCAAGTCATTCTGAGAATAGTGTATGCGGCGACCGAGTTGCTCTTGCCCGGCGTCAATACGG
GATAATACCGCGCCACATAGCAGAACTTTAAAAGTGCTCATCATTGGAAAACGTTCTTCGGGGCGAAAAC
TCTCAAGGATCTTACCGCTGTTGAGATCCAGTTCGATGTAACCCACTCGTGCACCCAACTGATCTTCAGC
ATCTTTTACTTTCACCAGCGTTTCTGGGTGAGCAAAAACAGGAAGGCAAAATGCCGCAAAAAAGGGAATA
AGGGCGACACGGAAATGTTGAATACTCATACTCTTCCTTTTTCAATATTATTGAAGCATTTATCAGGGTT
ATTGTCTCATGAGCGGATACATATTTGAATGTATTTAGAAAAATAAACAAATAGGGGTTCCGCGCACATT
TCCCCGAAAAGTGCCACCTGACGTC
