Features (pLannotate 1.2.2; 21 found; start..end, strand, type, name):
     28..80      -  misc_feature   bom (fragment): basis of mobility region from pBR322
    235..614     +  enhancer       CMV enhancer: human cytomegalovirus immediate early enhancer
    615..818     +  promoter       CMV promoter: human cytomegalovirus (CMV) immediate early promoter
    814..847     +  LTR            5' LTR (truncated) (fragment): truncated 5' long terminal repeat (LTR) from HIV-1
    863..881     +  promoter       T7 promoter: promoter for bacteriophage T7 RNA polymerase
    946..1218    +  CDS            TADA1 (fragment): TADA1_HUMAN - Also known as TADA1L. Experimental evidence at protein level: Swiss-Prot protein existence level 1. Probably involved in transcriptional regulation. From Homo sapiens (Human).
   1249..1267    -  promoter       SP6 promoter: promoter for bacteriophage SP6 RNA polymerase
   1293..1517    +  polyA_signal   bGH poly(A) signal: bovine growth hormone polyadenylation signal
   1521..1542    +  promoter       SV40 promoter (fragment): SV40 enhancer and early promoter
   1563..1991    +  rep_origin     f1 ori (sequence partly withheld): f1 bacteriophage origin of replication; arrow indicates direction of (+) strand synthesis
   2005..2334    +  promoter       SV40 promoter: SV40 enhancer and early promoter
   2401..3192    +  CDS            neo: KKA2_KLEPN - Also known as kan, nptII. Experimental evidence at protein level: Swiss-Prot protein existence level 1. Resistance to kanamycin, neomycin, paromomycin, ribostamycin, butirosin and gentamicin B. From Klebsiella pneumoniae.
   3216..3374    +  CDS            ble (fragment): BLE_KLEPN - Experimental evidence at protein level: Swiss-Prot protein existence level 1. Binding protein with a strong affinity to the bleomycin family of antibiotics. Binds to CL990; an antimitotic-antibiotic compound. From Klebsiella pneumoniae.
   3369..3490    +  polyA_signal   SV40 poly(A) signal: SV40 polyadenylation signal
   3563..3579    -  protein_bind   lac operator: The lac repressor binds to the lac operator to inhibit transcription in E. coli. This inhibition can be relieved by adding lactose or isopropyl-β-D-thiogalactopyranoside (IPTG). lac repressor encoded by lacI
   3587..3617    -  promoter       lac promoter: promoter for the E. coli lac operon
   3632..3653    -  protein_bind   CAP binding site: CAP binding activates transcription in the presence of cAMP. E. coli catabolite activator protein
   3666..3758    -  CDS            lacI (fragment): lac repressor; lacI; The lac repressor binds to the lac operator to inhibit transcription in E. coli. This inhibition can be relieved by adding lactose or isopropyl-β-D-thiogalactopyranoside (IPTG).
   3941..4529    -  rep_origin     ori: high-copy-number ColE1/pMB1/pBR322/pUC origin of replication
   4700..5560    -  CDS            AmpR: β-lactamase; bla; confers resistance to ampicillin, carbenicillin, and related antibiotics
   5561..5665    -  promoter       AmpR promoter: bla
>Addgene plasmid #105984 | PCDNA3-TADA1-HFD(140-230) | addgene full sequence | sequence record 204142 | Addgene NGS Result
GACGGATCGGGAGATCTCCCGATCCCCTATGGTGCACTCTCAGTACAATCTGCTCTGATGCCGCATAGTT
AAGCCAGTATCTGCTCCCTGCTTGTGTGTTGGAGGTCGCTGAGTAGTGCGCGAGCAAAATTTAAGCTACA
ACAAGGCAAGGCTTGACCGACAATTGCATGAAGAATCTGCTTAGGGTTAGGCGTTTTGCGCTGCTTCGCG
ATGTACGGGCCAGATATACGCGTTGACATTGATTATTGACTAGTTATTAATAGTAATCAATTACGGGGTC
ATTAGTTCATAGCCCATATATGGAGTTCCGCGTTACATAACTTACGGTAAATGGCCCGCCTGGCTGACCG
CCCAACGACCCCCGCCCATTGACGTCAATAATGACGTATGTTCCCATAGTAACGCCAATAGGGACTTTCC
ATTGACGTCAATGGGTGGAGTATTTACGGTAAACTGCCCACTTGGCAGTACATCAAGTGTATCATATGCC
AAGTACGCCCCCTATTGACGTCAATGACGGTAAATGGCCCGCCTGGCATTATGCCCAGTACATGACCTTA
TGGGACTTTCCTACTTGGCAGTACATCTACGTATTAGTCATCGCTATTACCATGGTGATGCGGTTTTGGC
AGTACATCAATGGGCGTGGATAGCGGTTTGACTCACGGGGATTTCCAAGTCTCCACCCCATTGACGTCAA
TGGGAGTTTGTTTTGGCACCAAAATCAACGGGACTTTCCAAAATGTCGTAACAACTCCGCCCCATTGACG
CAAATGGGCGGTAGGCGTGTACGGTGGGAGGTCTATATAAGCAGAGCTCTCTGGCTAACTAGAGAACCCA
CTGCTTACTGGCTTATCGAAATTAATACGACTCACTATAGGGAGACCCAAGCTTGGTACCGAGCTCGGAT
TCGCCATGCCAAAGAAGAAGCGTAAGGTAGAATTCTCACACACCATGATGCTTCCCACGCGAGGCCAACT
TGAAGGGAGAATGATCGTGACTGCCTATGAGCACGGGCTGGACAATGTCACTGAGGAGGCCGTGTCTGCC
GTGGTCTATGCCGTGGAGAATCACCTCAAAGATATTCTGACCTCAGTTGTGTCGAGAAGGAAAGCTTACC
GGGTACGGGATGGTCATTTTAAATACGCCTTTGGGAGCAACGTGACGCCACAGCCATACCTGAAGAATAG
TGTGGTGGCTTACAACAACTTGGTTGAATGACTCGAGCATGCATCTAGAGGGCCCTATTCTATAGTGTCA
CCTAAATGCTAGAGCTCGCTGATCAGCCTCGACTGTGCCTTCTAGTTGCCAGCCATCTGTTGTTTGCCCC
TCCCCCGTGCCTTCCTTGACCCTGGAAGGTGCCACTCCCACTGTCCTTTCCTAATAAAATGAGGAAATTG
CATCGCATTGTCTGAGTAGGTGTCATTCTATTCTGGGGGGTGGGGTGGGGCAGGACAGCAAGGGGGAGGA
TTGGGAAGACAATAGCAGGCATGCTGGGGATGCGGTGGGCTCTATGGCTTCTGAGGCGGAAAGAACCAGC
TGGGGCTCTAGGGGGTATCCCC
[124 nt withheld, positions 1563-1686]
C
[91 nt withheld, positions 1688-1778]
A
[49 nt withheld, positions 1780-1828]
CCTTTGACGTTGGAGTCCACGTTCTTT
[37 nt withheld, positions 1856-1892]
ACCCTATCTCGGTCTATTCTTTTGATTTATAAGGGATTTTGCCGATTTCGGCCTATTGGTTAAAAAATGA
GCTGATTTAACAAAAATTTAACGCGAATTAATTCTGTGGAATGTGTGTCAGTTAGGGTGTGGAAAGTCCC
CAGGCTCCCCAGCAGGCAGAAGTATGCAAAGCATGCATCTCAATTAGTCAGCAACCAGGTGTGGAAAGTC
CCCAGGCTCCCCAGCAGGCAGAAGTATGCAAAGCATGCATCTCAATTAGTCAGCAACCATAGTCCCGCCC
CTAACTCCGCCCATCCCGCCCCTAACTCCGCCCAGTTCCGCCCATTCTCCGCCCCATGGCTGACTAATTT
TTTTTATTTATGCAGAGGCCGAGGCCGCCTCTGCCTCTGAGCTATTCCAGAAGTAGTGAGGAGGCTTTTT
TGGAGGCCTAGGCTTTTGCAAAAAGCTCCCGGGAGCTTGTATATCCATTTTCGGATCTGATCAAGAGACA
GGATGAGGATCGTTTCGCATGATTGAACAAGATGGATTGCACGCAGGTTCTCCGGCCGCTTGGGTGGAGA
GGCTATTCGGCTATGACTGGGCACAACAGACAATCGGCTGCTCTGATGCCGCCGTGTTCCGGCTGTCAGC
GCAGGGGCGCCCGGTTCTTTTTGTCAAGACCGACCTGTCCGGTGCCCTGAATGAACTGCAGGACGAGGCA
GCGCGGCTATCGTGGCTGGCCACGACGGGCGTTCCTTGCGCAGCTGTGCTCGACGTTGTCACTGAAGCGG
GAAGGGACTGGCTGCTATTGGGCGAAGTGCCGGGGCAGGATCTCCTGTCATCTCACCTTGCTCCTGCCGA
GAAAGTATCCATCATGGCTGATGCAATGCGGCGGCTGCATACGCTTGATCCGGCTACCTGCCCATTCGAC
CACCAAGCGAAACATCGCATCGAGCGAGCACGTACTCGGATGGAAGCCGGTCTTGTCGATCAGGATGATC
TGGACGAAGAGCATCAGGGGCTCGCGCCAGCCGAACTGTTCGCCAGGCTCAAGGCGCGCATGCCCGACGG
CGAGGATCTCGTCGTGACCCATGGCGATGCCTGCTTGCCGAATATCATGGTGGAAAATGGCCGCTTTTCT
GGATTCATCGACTGTGGCCGGCTGGGTGTGGCGGACCGCTATCAGGACATAGCGTTGGCTACCCGTGATA
TTGCTGAAGAGCTTGGCGGCGAATGGGCTGACCGCTTCCTCGTGCTTTACGGTATCGCCGCTCCCGATTC
GCAGCGCATCGCCTTCTATCGCCTTCTTGACGAGTTCTTCTGAGCGGGACTCTGGGGTTCGAAATGACCG
ACCAAGCGACGCCCAACCTGCCATCACGAGATTTCGATTCCACCGCCGCCTTCTATGAAAGGTTGGGCTT
CGGAATCGTTTTCCGGGACGCCGGCTGGATGATCCTCCAGCGCGGGGATCTCATGCTGGAGTTCTTCGCC
CACCCCAACTTGTTTATTGCAGCTTATAATGGTTACAAATAAAGCAATAGCATCACAAATTTCACAAATA
AAGCATTTTTTTCACTGCATTCTAGTTGTGGTTTGTCCAAACTCATCAATGTATCTTATCATGTCTGTAT
ACCGTCGACCTCTAGCTAGAGCTTGGCGTAATCATGGTCATAGCTGTTTCCTGTGTGAAATTGTTATCCG
CTCACAATTCCACACAACATACGAGCCGGAAGCATAAAGTGTAAAGCCTGGGGTGCCTAATGAGTGAGCT
AACTCACATTAATTGCGTTGCGCTCACTGCCCGCTTTCCAGTCGGGAAACCTGTCGTGCCAGCTGCATTA
ATGAATCGGCCAACGCGCGGGGAGAGGCGGTTTGCGTATTGGGCGCTCTTCCGCTTCCTCGCTCACTGAC
TCGCTGCGCTCGGTCGTTCGGCTGCGGCGAGCGGTATCAGCTCACTCAAAGGCGGTAATACGGTTATCCA
CAGAATCAGGGGATAACGCAGGAAAGAACATGTGAGCAAAAGGCCAGCAAAAGGCCAGGAACCGTAAAAA
GGCCGCGTTGCTGGCGTTTTTCCATAGGCTCCGCCCCCCTGACGAGCATCACAAAAATCGACGCTCAAGT
CAGAGGTGGCGAAACCCGACAGGACTATAAAGATACCAGGCGTTTCCCCCTGGAAGCTCCCTCGTGCGCT
CTCCTGTTCCGACCCTGCCGCTTACCGGATACCTGTCCGCCTTTCTCCCTTCGGGAAGCGTGGCGCTTTC
TCATAGCTCACGCTGTAGGTATCTCAGTTCGGTGTAGGTCGTTCGCTCCAAGCTGGGCTGTGTGCACGAA
CCCCCCGTTCAGCCCGACCGCTGCGCCTTATCCGGTAACTATCGTCTTGAGTCCAACCCGGTAAGACACG
ACTTATCGCCACTGGCAGCAGCCACTGGTAACAGGATTAGCAGAGCGAGGTATGTAGGCGGTGCTACAGA
GTTCTTGAAGTGGTGGCCTAACTACGGCTACACTAGAAGAACAGTATTTGGTATCTGCGCTCTGCTGAAG
CCAGTTACCTTCGGAAAAAGAGTTGGTAGCTCTTGATCCGGCAAACAAACCACCGCTGGTAGCGGTGGTT
TTTTTGTTTGCAAGCAGCAGATTACGCGCAGAAAAAAAGGATCTCAAGAAGATCCTTTGATCTTTTCTAC
GGGGTCTGACGCTCAGTGGAACGAAAACTCACGTTAAGGGATTTTGGTCATGAGATTATCAAAAAGGATC
TTCACCTAGATCCTTTTAAATTAAAAATGAAGTTTTAAATCAATCTAAAGTATATATGAGTAAACTTGGT
CTGACAGTTACCAATGCTTAATCAGTGAGGCACCTATCTCAGCGATCTGTCTATTTCGTTCATCCATAGT
TGCCTGACTCCCCGTCGTGTAGATAACTACGATACGGGAGGGCTTACCATCTGGCCCCAGTGCTGCAATG
ATACCGCGAGACCCACGCTCACCGGCTCCAGATTTATCAGCAATAAACCAGCCAGCCGGAAGGGCCGAGC
GCAGAAGTGGTCCTGCAACTTTATCCGCCTCCATCCAGTCTATTAATTGTTGCCGGGAAGCTAGAGTAAG
TAGTTCGCCAGTTAATAGTTTGCGCAACGTTGTTGCCATTGCTACAGGCATCGTGGTGTCACGCTCGTCG
TTTGGTATGGCTTCATTCAGCTCCGGTTCCCAACGATCAAGGCGAGTTACATGATCCCCCATGTTGTGCA
AAAAAGCGGTTAGCTCCTTCGGTCCTCCGATCGTTGTCAGAAGTAAGTTGGCCGCAGTGTTATCACTCAT
GGTTATGGCAGCACTGCATAATTCTCTTACTGTCATGCCATCCGTAAGATGCTTTTCTGTGACTGGTGAG
TACTCAACCAAGTCATTCTGAGAATAGTGTATGCGGCGACCGAGTTGCTCTTGCCCGGCGTCAATACGGG
ATAATACCGCGCCACATAGCAGAACTTTAAAAGTGCTCATCATTGGAAAACGTTCTTCGGGGCGAAAACT
CTCAAGGATCTTACCGCTGTTGAGATCCAGTTCGATGTAACCCACTCGTGCACCCAACTGATCTTCAGCA
TCTTTTACTTTCACCAGCGTTTCTGGGTGAGCAAAAACAGGAAGGCAAAATGCCGCAAAAAAGGGAATAA
GGGCGACACGGAAATGTTGAATACTCATACTCTTCCTTTTTCAATATTATTGAAGCATTTATCAGGGTTA
TTGTCTCATGAGCGGATACATATTTGAATGTATTTAGAAAAATAAACAAATAGGGGTTCCGCGCACATTT
CCCCGAAAAGTGCCACCTGACGTC
